Addgene plasmid #103877: b2-TS3
Purpose: full-length human b2 with tension sensor at b2_733
Depositing lab: Timothy Springer. Publication: Coordinated integrin activation by actin-dependent force during T-cell migration. Nordenfelt P, Elliott HL, Springer TA. Nat Commun. 2016 Oct 10;7:13119. doi: 10.1038/ncomms13119. PubMed 27721490.
Backbone
  Vector backbone: pcDNA3.1/hygro(-)
  Backbone size w/o insert (bp): 5400
  Selectable markers: Hygromycin
Growth in bacteria
  Bacterial resistance: Ampicillin, 100 μg/mL
  Growth temperature: 37°C
  Growth strain: DH5alpha
  Copy number: Unknown
Gene/Insert
  Gene/Insert name: full-length human b2 with tension sensor at b2_733 (alt names: b2-TS3; beta2-TS3; integrin subunit beta 2)
  Species: H. sapiens (human)
  Insert size (bp): 4200
  Entrez Gene: ITGB2 (a.k.a. CD18, LAD, LCAMB, LFA-1, MAC-1, MF17, MFI7)
  Tag / fusion protein: tension sensor module (C terminal on insert)
  Cloning method: Restriction Enzyme; 5′ cloning site NheI (unknown if destroyed); 3′ cloning site HIndIII (unknown if destroyed)
  Sequencing primers: 5′ T7; 3′ T7
Terms and licenses: Academic/Nonprofit Terms; Industry Terms: Not Available to Industry
Depositor comments: This plasmid is identical to Plasmid 104353: pcDNA3.1/Hygro(-)-B2-TS3 (https://www.addgene.org/104353/)
How to cite: b2-TS3 was a gift from Timothy Springer (Addgene plasmid # 103877 ; http://n2t.net/addgene:103877 ; RRID:Addgene_103877)
