[The description below was written by a language model from this plasmid's Addgene catalogue record and pLannotate feature annotations shown in this document.]
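Description:
b2-TS3 is a mammalian expression plasmid built on pcDNA3.1/hygro(-) that encodes full-length human integrin β2 (ITGB2, also known as CD18) carrying a FRET-based tension sensor module inserted within the subunit at position 733. In bacteria it is maintained through a high-copy ColE1/pUC-type origin and selected with ampicillin via the β-lactamase gene. An f1 origin is also present. For mammalian cells, an SV40 early promoter drives a hygromycin phosphotransferase gene with an SV40 polyadenylation signal, which permits selection of stable transfectants.

The expression cassette lies on the reverse strand of the sequenced record and wraps around the origin of the circular map. The CMV enhancer and promoter, followed by a T7 promoter, drive the main ITGB2 coding region. This runs directly into mTFP1, then an unannotated stretch of roughly 120 bp, then mVenus, and finally a short additional ITGB2 segment before the bGH polyadenylation signal. That last segment was matched by the annotation tool to the bovine orthologue, but it presumably represents the remaining C-terminal cytoplasmic tail of the human protein. The catalogue lists the module as a C-terminal tag, but the layout shows it embedded in the β2 sequence, consistent with the stated insertion site. The gap between the two fluorescent proteins would be expected to hold the extensible linker typical of such sensors, although the record does not describe it. In this design, mechanical load across the β2 cytoplasmic domain separates the cyan donor from the yellow acceptor and lowers FRET. The associated work used the construct to study actin-dependent force on integrins during T-cell migration. The depositor notes that an identical plasmid exists under another name.
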