Features (pLannotate 1.2.2; 23 found; start..end, strand, type, name):
     27..734     -  CDS            mTFP1: mTFP1 is a basic (constitutively fluorescent) cyan fluorescent protein published in 2006, derived from Clavularia sp.. It has low acid sensitivity.
    744..2945    -  CDS            ITGB2: ITB2_HUMAN - Also known as CD18, MFI7. Experimental evidence at protein level: Swiss-Prot protein existence level 1. Integrin ITGAL/ITGB2 is a receptor for ICAM1, ICAM2, ICAM3 and ICAM4. Integrin ITGAL/ITGB2 is also a receptor for the secreted form of ubiquitin-like protein ISG15; the interaction is mediated by ITGAL (PubMed:29100055). Integrins ITGAM/ITGB2 and ITGAX/ITGB2 are receptors for the iC3b fragment of the third complement component and for fibrinogen. Integrin ITGAX/ITGB2 recognizes the sequence G-P-R in fibrinogen alpha-chain. Integrin ITGAM/ITGB2 recognizes P1 and P2 peptides of fi
   2971..2989    -  promoter       T7 promoter: promoter for bacteriophage T7 RNA polymerase
   3005..3038    -  LTR            5' LTR (truncated) (fragment): truncated 5' long terminal repeat (LTR) from HIV-1
   3034..3237    -  promoter       CMV promoter: human cytomegalovirus (CMV) immediate early promoter
   3238..3617    -  enhancer       CMV enhancer: human cytomegalovirus immediate early enhancer
   3772..3824    +  misc_feature   bom (fragment): basis of mobility region from pBR322
   3883..3987    +  promoter       AmpR promoter: bla
   3988..4848    +  CDS            AmpR: β-lactamase; bla; confers resistance to ampicillin, carbenicillin, and related antibiotics
   5019..5607    +  rep_origin     ori: high-copy-number ColE1/pMB1/pBR322/pUC origin of replication
   5790..5882    +  CDS            lacI (fragment): lac repressor; lacI; The lac repressor binds to the lac operator to inhibit transcription in E. coli. This inhibition can be relieved by adding lactose or isopropyl-β-D-thiogalactopyranoside (IPTG).
   5895..5916    +  protein_bind   CAP binding site: CAP binding activates transcription in the presence of cAMP. E. coli catabolite activator protein
   5931..5961    +  promoter       lac promoter: promoter for the E. coli lac operon
   5969..5985    +  protein_bind   lac operator: The lac repressor binds to the lac operator to inhibit transcription in E. coli. This inhibition can be relieved by adding lactose or isopropyl-β-D-thiogalactopyranoside (IPTG). lac repressor encoded by lacI
   6058..6179    -  polyA_signal   SV40 poly(A) signal: SV40 polyadenylation signal
   6174..6299    -  CDS            ble (fragment): BLE_KLEPN - Experimental evidence at protein level: Swiss-Prot protein existence level 1. Binding protein with a strong affinity to the bleomycin family of antibiotics. Binds to CL990; an antimitotic-antibiotic compound. From Klebsiella pneumoniae.
   6309..7334    -  CDS            HygR: aminoglycoside phosphotransferase from E. coli; aph(4)-Ia; confers resistance to hygromycin
   7383..7712    -  promoter       SV40 promoter: SV40 enhancer and early promoter
   7726..8154    -  rep_origin     f1 ori (sequence partly withheld): f1 bacteriophage origin of replication; arrow indicates direction of (+) strand synthesis
   8175..8196    -  promoter       SV40 promoter (fragment): SV40 enhancer and early promoter
   8200..8424    -  polyA_signal   bGH poly(A) signal: bovine growth hormone polyadenylation signal
   8463..8603    -  CDS            ITGB2 (fragment): ITB2_BOVIN - Also known as CD18. Experimental evidence at protein level: Swiss-Prot protein existence level 1. Integrin ITGAL/ITGB2 is a receptor for ICAM1, ICAM2, ICAM3 and ICAM4. Integrin ITGAL/ITGB2 is also a receptor for the secreted form of ubiquitin-like protein ISG15; the interaction is mediated by ITGAL. Integrins ITGAM/ITGB2 and ITGAX/ITGB2 are receptors for the iC3b fragment of the third complement component and for fibrinogen. Integrin ITGAX/ITGB2 recognizes the sequence G-P-R in fibrinogen alpha-chain. Integrin ITGAM/ITGB2 recognizes P1 and P2 peptides of fibrinogen gamma chain. In
   8595..9311    -  CDS            mVenus: mVenus is a basic (constitutively fluorescent) yellow fluorescent protein published in 2006, derived from Aequorea victoria. It is reported to be a rapidly-maturing monomer with moderate acid sensitivity.
>Addgene plasmid #103877 | b2-TS3 | addgene full sequence | sequence record 199428 | Addgene NGS Result
CCACCTGGCCCTGCACCACCTGGCCCCTTGTACAGCTCGTCCATGCCGTCGGTGGAGTTGCGGGCCACGG
CGCTCTCGTAAACGGTCACCTTGTTGTAGTCCTTGTCGTGGTTCAGGATCTCGATGCGGTGGTCCACAAA
GTGATAGTCGGGCAGCTTCACCGCCTTCTTGGCCCTGTAGATGGTCTTGAAGTCAACGCGGTGGTGGCCG
CCGCCCTCCAGCAGCAGCTTGTGCTTGACGTCGCCCTTCAGCACGCCGTCGCGCACGTACATCCTCTCGG
TGGAGGCGTCCCAGCCGGTGGTCTTCTTCTGCATCACGGGGCCGTTGGGGGGGAAGTTCTCGCCCTTGAG
GTGTATCTCGTAGATGAAGGAGTCCTCCTCCATGGAGATGTCGGACTTCACCTTCACGATGCCCTTGTCC
TCGAAGGTCATGGTGCGCTCCCAAGAGTAGCCCTCGGGGAAGGACTGCTTGAAGTAGTTGGGGATGTCGT
CGGGGTACTTGGTGAAGGCCCTGTTGCCGTAGGCGAACGCGGTGGTCAGAATGTCGTAGGAGAAGGGCAG
GGGGGCTCCCTCCTTCACCTCCAGGTTGATGGTGTTGGTGCCGTCGTAGGGCTTGCCCTCGCCCTCGCCC
TCGATCACGAAGGCGTGGCCATTCACGTTGCCCTCCATCTTCAGCTTGATCTTCATGTCGGGCTTGATTA
CGCCCATTGTGGTCTCCTCGCCCTTGCTCACCATCGCCTGAGCCTGCCGGAGGTCGCTCAGGTGGATCAG
AGCCTTCCAGATGACCAGCAGGAGAATGCCGATCAGCACGATGCCTGCCACGGTGCCCCCGACGATGGCG
GCGATGTTGGGGCCTGCCACACACTCTCGGCTCTCATCCACATAGATGAGGTAGCGGTCCATCCCGTCCT
GCTGCTCCAGCGTGTAGGCCACCCAGCAGCCCTCTGAGTCCCTCTCCTTGCAGGTCCTGCCCTTCACGGG
GTTGTTCGACAGCTGCAGGCCCGGACACGCCGCGCTGCAGTTCTTCCCAAAGGGGCCCTTTTCGAACTTC
AGGCACTCGGCGCAGGAGATGTACTTGCCACAGGGTGAGGGGCAGCCGGGGCACTCCTGGCACAGAGGCA
GCTGGTAGCCTGAATGGCACTCGCATACGTTGCAGCGGCACCGGCCACGACCACTACACTCAACACGCCG
CGGGTTCAGGCAGCCCTCAGTGGTCCTCTCGCACTGGCACGCTGAGCCCTCAAAGCCCGGGTGGCAGCGG
CACTTCCCGCAGAAGCAGAGCCCCCTCCCCGGGCCGCCGCAGACCTGGCCGTTGTAGCGCTCACAGTTGA
TGGTGTCACACTCGCAGTACTGCCCGTATATCAGCTTGCCGGGGACGTCGCTGGTGTGGCACAGGCACTG
CCCGCAGACACAGTCCCCCAGCCCTGAGCAGATGATGGAGTTGTTGTCCTTCCGGCAGCTTCCTTCCAGC
TCCTGGCTGCTCCGGCCCTGTGTCTGGCACTCACAGTTTTTCCCAATGTAGCCAGTGTCACACCTGCAGA
TGCCGCACTCCAAGAAGCCCTTGCCATGGCAGAGGCTGCGGTCTCTGCTCTGGTCCCGGCACCGGCACTC
ACACTGGGGAAGAACCTGCACGGTCACTATGTCCGTGAAGCCCAGCGCCCGGATGACAAACGACTGCTCC
TGGATGCACTCTGTGGCCGTGACCTTCACCTGGAAGGTGATCGGGACATTGATCTGCACGCCATCACAGT
CACCTCTGGGCTGGTTCCTGTGCGTCACTCCATTGCTGCAGAAGGAGTCGTAGGTGACTTTCAGGGTGTC
GGGGAGGGCGTTGTGATCCAGGAAGACCCTGGAGGAGAGTTTATTGTAAGCATTCTTAATGAGATGGACC
ACATTGCTGGAGTCCTCAGACAGCTCCCCCACGGCTGACTTGGGGATGATCTCGGTGAGTTTCTCGTAGG
TCTTCACCATCCTACTGGTCACCGCGAAGATGGGCTGGATGTTGTTTTCAGCCAGCTTGTGCGCCAGCTG
GCCCACCGATGGGTAGTCGAATTCGTTGCTCCTCTTGTACAAGTTGTCCTCCAGGTGACAGCGGCCGTCG
TTGGGGGTCAGGATGGCGCCCAGCTTTCCGTCGCCCGCGAAATGGAAGCCGTCATCAGTGGCAAACACCA
GCAGCCGCGTGACGTTGCGCCAGCCGATTTCCTCCGGGCAGGCGGCGACCTGCATCATGGCGTCCAGCCC
ACCCTCGGGTGCATCCAGGTTTCCGGAAATCAGCTGCTTCCCGACCTCGGTCTGAAACTGGTTGGAGTTG
TTGGTCAGCTTCAGCACGTGCCTGAAGGCAAACGGGGGCTGGCACTCTTTCTCCTTGTTGGGGCATGGGT
TTCGCAGCTTATCAGGGTGCGTGTTCACGAACGGCAGCACGGTCTTGTCCACGAAGGACCCGAAGCCAAT
GCGGCCGGACTCGGTGATCTCGTTGAGGGCCCGGAGCAGGTCGCCACCTAGCTTCTTGACATTCCTGAGG
TCATCAAGCATGGAGTAGGAGAGGTCCATCAGATAGTACAGGTCGATGGGGTAGCCCTTGGCCCGCCGGA
AGGTCACGTTGAACGCTGCTGCCTGGCCTGGTCGCAGGTAAAGCGTCACTTTTTGTGGGGACAGCTGCTT
CTGGCCCCCATTGTGGTCTTCCTGGGTTTCAGCGAGGCTTGTGGGGTCCATGATGTCGTCAGCCGCACAG
CCCCTCATGAGCAGCTGTGGCCGGGTGTCGCAGCGAATGGAGTCAGGATCCCCCGGCCCTGTGAAGTTCA
GCTTCTGGCACCAGGTGCAGCCGGGCCCCGACTCGATGCATTCCCGGCAGCTGCTGACCTTGAACTTCGT
GCACTCCTGAGAGAGGACGCACCCGAGGGAGAGCAGCCCCACCAGGGCGAGCAGTGGGGGGCGCAGGCCC
AGCATGGTGGCGCTAGCCAGCTTGGGTCTCCCTATAGTGAGTCGTATTAATTTCGATAAGCCAGTAAGCA
GTGGGTTCTCTAGTTAGCCAGAGAGCTCTGCTTATATAGACCTCCCACCGTACACGCCTACCGCCCATTT
GCGTCAATGGGGCGGAGTTGTTACGACATTTTGGAAAGTCCCGTTGATTTTGGTGCCAAAACAAACTCCC
ATTGACGTCAATGGGGTGGAGACTTGGAAATCCCCGTGAGTCAAACCGCTATCCACGCCCATTGATGTAC
TGCCAAAACCGCATCACCATGGTAATAGCGATGACTAATACGTAGATGTACTGCCAAGTAGGAAAGTCCC
ATAAGGTCATGTACTGGGCATAATGCCAGGCGGGCCATTTACCGTCATTGACGTCAATAGGGGGCGTACT
TGGCATATGATACACTTGATGTACTGCCAAGTGGGCAGTTTACCGTAAATACTCCACCCATTGACGTCAA
TGGAAAGTCCCTATTGGCGTTACTATGGGAACATACGTCATTATTGACGTCAATGGGCGGGGGTCGTTGG
GCGGTCAGCCAGGCGGGCCATTTACCGTAAGTTATGTAACGCGGAACTCCATATATGGGCTATGAACTAA
TGACCCCGTAATTGATTACTATTAATAACTAGTCAATAATCAATGTCAACGCGTATATCTGGCCCGTACA
TCGCGAAGCAGCGCAAAACGCCTAACCCTAAGCAGATTCTTCATGCAATTGTCGGTCAAGCCTTGCCTTG
TTGTAGCTTAAATTTTGCTCGCGCACTACTCAGCGACCTCCAACACACAAGCAGGGAGCAGATACTGGCT
TAACTATGCGGCATCAGAGCAGATTGTACTGAGAGTGCACCATAGGGGATCGGGAGATCTCCCGATCCGT
CGACGTCAGGTGGCACTTTTCGGGGAAATGTGCGCGGAACCCCTATTTGTTTATTTTTCTAAATACATTC
AAATATGTATCCGCTCATGAGACAATAACCCTGATAAATGCTTCAATAATATTGAAAAAGGAAGAGTATG
AGTATTCAACATTTCCGTGTCGCCCTTATTCCCTTTTTTGCGGCATTTTGCCTTCCTGTTTTTGCTCACC
CAGAAACGCTGGTGAAAGTAAAAGATGCTGAAGATCAGTTGGGTGCACGAGTGGGTTACATCGAACTGGA
TCTCAACAGCGGTAAGATCCTTGAGAGTTTTCGCCCCGAAGAACGTTTTCCAATGATGAGCACTTTTAAA
GTTCTGCTATGTGGCGCGGTATTATCCCGTATTGACGCCGGGCAAGAGCAACTCGGTCGCCGCATACACT
ATTCTCAGAATGACTTGGTTGAGTACTCACCAGTCACAGAAAAGCATCTTACGGATGGCATGACAGTAAG
AGAATTATGCAGTGCTGCCATAACCATGAGTGATAACACTGCGGCCAACTTACTTCTGACAACGATCGGA
GGACCGAAGGAGCTAACCGCTTTTTTGCACAACATGGGGGATCATGTAACTCGCCTTGATCGTTGGGAAC
CGGAGCTGAATGAAGCCATACCAAACGACGAGCGTGACACCACGATGCCTGTAGCAATGGCAACAACGTT
GCGCAAACTATTAACTGGCGAACTACTTACTCTAGCTTCCCGGCAACAATTAATAGACTGGATGGAGGCG
GATAAAGTTGCAGGACCACTTCTGCGCTCGGCCCTTCCGGCTGGCTGGTTTATTGCTGATAAATCTGGAG
CCGGTGAGCGTGGGTCTCGCGGTATCATTGCAGCACTGGGGCCAGATGGTAAGCCCTCCCGTATCGTAGT
TATCTACACGACGGGGAGTCAGGCAACTATGGATGAACGAAATAGACAGATCGCTGAGATAGGTGCCTCA
CTGATTAAGCATTGGTAACTGTCAGACCAAGTTTACTCATATATACTTTAGATTGATTTAAAACTTCATT
TTTAATTTAAAAGGATCTAGGTGAAGATCCTTTTTGATAATCTCATGACCAAAATCCCTTAACGTGAGTT
TTCGTTCCACTGAGCGTCAGACCCCGTAGAAAAGATCAAAGGATCTTCTTGAGATCCTTTTTTTCTGCGC
GTAATCTGCTGCTTGCAAACAAAAAAACCACCGCTACCAGCGGTGGTTTGTTTGCCGGATCAAGAGCTAC
CAACTCTTTTTCCGAAGGTAACTGGCTTCAGCAGAGCGCAGATACCAAATACTGTTCTTCTAGTGTAGCC
GTAGTTAGGCCACCACTTCAAGAACTCTGTAGCACCGCCTACATACCTCGCTCTGCTAATCCTGTTACCA
GTGGCTGCTGCCAGTGGCGATAAGTCGTGTCTTACCGGGTTGGACTCAAGACGATAGTTACCGGATAAGG
CGCAGCGGTCGGGCTGAACGGGGGGTTCGTGCACACAGCCCAGCTTGGAGCGAACGACCTACACCGAACT
GAGATACCTACAGCGTGAGCTATGAGAAAGCGCCACGCTTCCCGAAGGGAGAAAGGCGGACAGGTATCCG
GTAAGCGGCAGGGTCGGAACAGGAGAGCGCACGAGGGAGCTTCCAGGGGGAAACGCCTGGTATCTTTATA
GTCCTGTCGGGTTTCGCCACCTCTGACTTGAGCGTCGATTTTTGTGATGCTCGTCAGGGGGGCGGAGCCT
ATGGAAAAACGCCAGCAACGCGGCCTTTTTACGGTTCCTGGCCTTTTGCTGGCCTTTTGCTCACATGTTC
TTTCCTGCGTTATCCCCTGATTCTGTGGATAACCGTATTACCGCCTTTGAGTGAGCTGATACCGCTCGCC
GCAGCCGAACGACCGAGCGCAGCGAGTCAGTGAGCGAGGAAGCGGAAGAGCGCCCAATACGCAAACCGCC
TCTCCCCGCGCGTTGGCCGATTCATTAATGCAGCTGGCACGACAGGTTTCCCGACTGGAAAGCGGGCAGT
GAGCGCAACGCAATTAATGTGAGTTAGCTCACTCATTAGGCACCCCAGGCTTTACACTTTATGCTTCCGG
CTCGTATGTTGTGTGGAATTGTGAGCGGATAACAATTTCACACAGGAAACAGCTATGACCATGATTACGC
CAAGCTCTAGCTAGAGGTCGACGGTATACAGACATGATAAGATACATTGATGAGTTTGGACAAACCACAA
CTAGAATGCAGTGAAAAAAATGCTTTATTTGTGAAATTTGTGATGCTATTGCTTTATTTGTAACCATTAT
AAGCTGCAATAAACAAGTTGGGGTGGGCGAAGAACTCCAGCATGAGATCCCCGCGCTGGAGGATCATCCA
GCCGGCGTCCCGGAAAACGATTCCGAAGCCCAACCTTTCATAGAAGGCGGCGGTGGAATCGAAATCTCGT
AGCACGTGCTATTCCTTTGCCCTCGGACGAGTGCTGGGGCGTCGGTTTCCACTATCGGCGAGTACTTCTA
CACAGCCATCGGTCCAGACGGCCGCGCTTCTGCGGGCGATTTGTGTACGCCCGACAGTCCCGGCTCCGGA
TCGGACGATTGCGTCGCATCGACCCTGCGCCCAAGCTGCATCATCGAAATTGCCGTCAACCAAGCTCTGA
TAGAGTTGGTCAAGACCAATGCGGAGCATATACGCCCGGAGCCGCGGCGATCCTGCAAGCTCCGGATGCC
TCCGCTCGAAGTAGCGCGTCTGCTGCTCCATACAAGCCAACCACGGCCTCCAGAAGAAGATGTTGGCGAC
CTCGTATTGGGAATCCCCGAACATCGCCTCGCTCCAGTCAATGACCGCTGTTATGCGGCCATTGTCCGTC
AGGACATTGTTGGAGCCGAAATCCGCGTGCACGAGGTGCCGGACTTCGGGGCAGTCCTCGGCCCAAAGCA
TCAGCTCATCGAGAGCCTGCGCGACGGACGCACTGACGGTGTCGTCCATCACAGTTTGCCAGTGATACAC
ATGGGGATCAGCAATCGCGCATATGAAATCACGCCATGTAGTGTATTGACCGATTCCTTGCGGTCCGAAT
GGGCCGAACCCGCTCGTCTGGCTAAGATCGGCCGCAGCGATCGCATCCATGGCCTCCGCGACCGGCTGCA
GAACAGCGGGCAGTTCGGTTTCAGGCAGGTCTTGCAACGTGACACCCTGTGCACGGCGGGAGATGCAATA
GGTCAGGCTCTCGCTGAATTCCCCAATGTCAAGCACTTCCGGAATCGGGAGCGCGGCCGATGCAAAGTGC
CGATAAACATAACGATCTTTGTAGAAACCATCGGCGCAGCTATTTACCCGCAGGACATATCCACGCCCTC
CTACATCGAAGCTGAAAGCACGAGATTCTTCGCCCTCCGAGAGCTGCATCAGGTCGGAGACGCTGTCGAA
CTTTTCGATCAGAAACTTCTCGACAGACGTCGCGGTGAGTTCAGGCTTTTTCATCACGTGCTGATCAGAT
CCGAAAATGGATATACAAGCTCCCGGGAGCTTTTTGCAAAAGCCTAGGCCTCCAAAAAAGCCTCCTCACT
ACTTCTGGAATAGCTCAGAGGCAGAGGCGGCCTCGGCCTCTGCATAAATAAAAAAAATTAGTCAGCCATG
GGGCGGAGAATGGGCGGAACTGGGCGGAGTTAGGGGCGGGATGGGCGGAGTTAGGGGCGGGACTATGGTT
GCTGACTAATTGAGATGCATGCTTTGCATACTTCTGCCTGCTGGGGAGCCTGGGGACTTTCCACACCTGG
TTGCTGACTAATTGAGATGCATGCTTTGCATACTTCTGCCTGCTGGGGAGCCTGGGGACTTTCCACACCC
TAACTGACACACATTCCACAGAATTAATTCGCGTTAAATTTTTGTTAAATCAGCTCATTTTTTAACCAAT
AGGCCGAAATCGGCAAAATCCCTTATAAATCAAAAGAATAGACCGAGATAGGGT
[37 nt withheld, positions 7825-7861]
AAAGAACGTGGACTCCAACGTCAAAGG
[49 nt withheld, positions 7889-7937]
T
[91 nt withheld, positions 7939-8029]
G
[124 nt withheld, positions 8031-8154]
GGGGATACCCCCTAGAGCCCCAGCTGGTTCTTTCCGCCTCAGAAGCCATAGAGCCCACCGCATCCCCAGC
ATGCCTGCTATTGTCTTCCCAATCCTCCCCCTTGCTGTCCTGCCCCACCCCACCCCCCAGAATAGAATGA
CACCTACTCAGACAATGCGATGCAATTTCCTCATTTTATTAGGAAAGGACAGTGGGAGTGGCACCTTCCA
GGGTCAAGGAAGGCACGGGGGAGGGGCAAACAACAGATGGCTGGCAACTAGAAGGCACAGTCGAGGCTGA
TCAGCGGTTTAAACTTAAGCTTTTACTAACTCTCAGCAAACTTGGGGTTCATGACCGTCGTGGTGGCGCT
CTTGAAAAGGGGATTATCATTGTTCCACTGGGACTTGAGCTTCTCCTTCTCAAAGCGCCTGTACTCCCGG
AGGTCGCTTTGTGCTTGAGCCTTGTACAGCTCGTCCATGCCGAGAGTGATCCCGGCGGCGGTCACGAACT
CCAGCAGGACCATGTGATCGCGCTTCTCGTTGGGGTCTTTGCTCAGTTTGGACTGGTAGCTCAGGTAGTG
GTTGTCGGGCAGCAGCACGGGGCCGTCGCCGATGGGGGTGTTCTGCTGGTAGTGGTCGGCGAGCTGCACG
CCGCCGTCCTCGATGTTGTGGCGGATCTTGAAGTTGGCCTTGATGCCGTTCTTCTGCTTGTCGGCGGTGA
TATAGACGTTGTGGCTGTTGTAGTTGTACTCCAGCTTGTGCCCCAGGATGTTGCCGTCCTCCTTGAAGTC
GATGCCCTTCAGCTCGATGCGGTTCACCAGGGTGTCGCCCTCGAACTTCACCTCGGCGCGGGTCTTGTAG
TTGCCGTCGTCCTTGAAGAAGATGGTGCGCTCCTGGACGTAGCCTTCGGGCATGGCGGACTTGAAGAAGT
CGTGCTGCTTCATGTGGTCGGGGTAGCGGGCGAAGCACTGCAGGCCGTAGCCCAGGGTGGTCACGAGGGT
GGGCCAGGGCACGGGCAGCTTGCCGGTGGTGCAGATCAGCTTCAGGGTCAGCTTGCCGTAGGTGGCATCG
CCCTCGCCCTCGCCGGACACGCTGAACTTGTGGCCGTTTACGTCGCCGTCCAGCTCGACCAGGATGGGCA
CCACCCCGGTGAACAGCTCCTCGCCCTTGCTCACCATAGCACCACCTGGACCTGCACCACCTGGACCTGC
ACCACCTGGACCTGCACCACCGGGCCCTGCACCACCTGGCCCTGCACCACCTGGCCCTGCA
