>Addgene plasmid #103877 | b2-TS3 | depositor partial sequence | sequence record 196871 | Insert nucleotide sequence
GCTAGCGCCACCATGCTGGGCCTGCGCCCCCCACTGCTCGCCCTGGTGGGGCTGCTCTCCCTCGGGTGCG
TCCTCTCTCAGGAGTGCACGAAGTTCAAGGTCAGCAGCTGCCGGGAATGCATCGAGTCGGGGCCCGGCTG
CACCTGGTGCCAGAAGCTGAACTTCACAGGGCCGGGGGATCCTGACTCCATTCGCTGCGACACCCGGCCA
CAGCTGCTCATGAGGGGCTGTGCGGCTGACGACATCATGGACCCCACAAGCCTCGCTGAAACCCAGGAAG
ACCACAATGGGGGCCAGAAGCAGCTGTCCCCACAAAAAGTGACGCTTTACCTGCGACCAGGCCAGGCAGC
AGCGTTCAACGTGACCTTCCGGCGGGCCAAGGGCTACCCCATCGACCTGTACTATCTGATGGACCTCTCC
TACTCCATGCTTGATGACCTCAGGAATGTCAAGAAGCTAGGTGGCGACCTGCTCCGGGCCCTCAACGAGA
TCACCGAGTCCGGCCGCATTGGCTTCGGGTCCTTCGTGGACAAGACCGTGCTGCCGTTCGTGAACACGCA
CCCTGATAAGCTGCGAAACCCATGCCCCAACAAGGAGAAAGAGTGCCAGCCCCCGTTTGCCTTCAGGCAC
GTGCTGAAGCTGACCAACAACTCCAACCAGTTTCAGACCGAGGTCGGGAAGCAGCTGATTTCCGGAAACC
TGGATGCACCCGAGGGTGGGCTGGACGCCATGATGCAGGTCGCCGCCTGCCCGGAGGAAATCGGCTGGCG
CAACGTCACGCGGCTGCTGGTGTTTGCCACTGATGACGGCTTCCATTTCGCGGGCGACGGAAAGCTGGGC
GCCATCCTGACCCCCAACGACGGCCGCTGTCACCTGGAGGACAACTTGTACAAGAGGAGCAACGAATTCG
ACTACCCATCGGTGGGCCAGCTGGCGCACAAGCTGGCTGAAAACAACATCCAGCCCATCTTCGCGGTGAC
CAGTAGGATGGTGAAGACCTACGAGAAACTCACCGAGATCATCCCCAAGTCAGCCGTGGGGGAGCTGTCT
GAGGACTCCAGCAATGTGGTCCATCTCATTAAGAATGCTTACAATAAACTCTCCTCCAGGGTCTTCCTGG
ATCACAACGCCCTCCCCGACACCCTGAAAGTCACCTACGACTCCTTCTGCAGCAATGGAGTGACGCACAG
GAACCAGCCCAGAGGTGACTGTGATGGCGTGCAGATCAATGTCCCGATCACCTTCCAGGTGAAGGTCACG
GCCACAGAGTGCATCCAGGAGCAGTCGTTTGTCATCCGGGCGCTGGGCTTCACGGACATAGTGACCGTGC
AGGTTCTTCCCCAGTGTGAGTGCCGGTGCCGGGACCAGAGCAGAGACCGCAGCCTCTGCCATGGCAAGGG
CTTCTTGGAGTGCGGCATCTGCAGGTGTGACACTGGCTACATTGGGAAAAACTGTGAGTGCCAGACACAG
GGCCGGAGCAGCCAGGAGCTGGAAGGAAGCTGCCGGAAGGACAACAACTCCATCATCTGCTCAGGGCTGG
GGGACTGTGTCTGCGGGCAGTGCCTGTGCCACACCAGCGACGTCCCCGGCAAGCTGATATACGGGCAGTA
CTGCGAGTGTGACACCATCAACTGTGAGCGCTACAACGGCCAGGTCTGCGGCGGCCCGGGGAGGGGGCTC
TGCTTCTGCGGGAAGTGCCGCTGCCACCCGGGCTTTGAGGGCTCAGCGTGCCAGTGCGAGAGGACCACTG
AGGGCTGCCTGAACCCGCGGCGTGTTGAGTGTAGTGGTCGTGGCCGGTGCCGCTGCAACGTATGCGAGTG
CCATTCAGGCTACCAGCTGCCTCTGTGCCAGGAGTGCCCCGGCTGCCCCTCACCCTGTGGCAAGTACATC
TCCTGCGCCGAGTGCCTGAAGTTCGAAAAGGGCCCCTTTGGGAAGAACTGCAGCGCGGCGTGTCCGGGCC
TGCAGCTGTCGAACAACCCCGTGAAGGGCAGGACCTGCAAGGAGAGGGACTCAGAGGGCTGCTGGGTGGC
CTACACGCTGGAGCAGCAGGACGGGATGGACCGCTACCTCATCTATGTGGATGAGAGCCGAGAGTGTGTG
GCAGGCCCCAACATCGCCGCCATCGTCGGGGGCACCGTGGCAGGCATCGTGCTGATCGGCATTCTCCTGC
TGGTCATCTGGAAGGCTCTGATCCACCTGAGCGACCTCCGGCAGGCTCAGGCGATGGTGAGCAAGGGCGA
GGAGACCACAATGGGCGTAATCAAGCCCGACATGAAGATCAAGCTGAAGATGGAGGGCAACGTGAATGGC
CACGCCTTCGTGATCGAGGGCGAGGGCGAGGGCAAGCCCTACGACGGCACCAACACCATCAACCTGGAGG
TGAAGGAGGGAGCCCCCCTGCCCTTCTCCTACGACATTCTGACCACCGCGTTCGCCTACGGCAACAGGGC
CTTCACCAAGTACCCCGACGACATCCCCAACTACTTCAAGCAGTCCTTCCCCGAGGGCTACTCTTGGGAG
CGCACCATGACCTTCGAGGACAAGGGCATCGTGAAGGTGAAGTCCGACATCTCCATGGAGGAGGACTCCT
TCATCTACGAGATACACCTCAAGGGCGAGAACTTCCCCCCCAACGGCCCCGTGATGCAGAAGAAGACCAC
CGGCTGGGACGCCTCCACCGAGAGGATGTACGTGCGCGACGGCGTGCTGAAGGGCGACGTCAAGCACAAG
CTGCTGCTGGAGGGCGGCGGCCACCACCGCGTTGACTTCAAGACCATCTACAGGGCCAAGAAGGCGGTGA
AGCTGCCCGACTATCACTTTGTGGACCACCGCATCGAGATCCTGAACCACGACAAGGACTACAACAAGGT
GACCGTTTACGAGAGCGCCGTGGCCCGCAACTCCACCGACGGCATGGACGAGCTGTACAAGGGGCCAGGT
GGTGCAGGGCCAGGTGGTGCAGGGCCAGGTGGTGCAGGGCCAGGTGGTGCAGGGCCCGGTGGTGCAGGTC
CAGGTGGTGCAGGTCCAGGTGGTGCAGGTCCAGGTGGTGCTATGGTGAGCAAGGGCGAGGAGCTGTTCAC
CGGGGTGGTGCCCATCCTGGTCGAGCTGGACGGCGACGTAAACGGCCACAAGTTCAGCGTGTCCGGCGAG
GGCGAGGGCGATGCCACCTACGGCAAGCTGACCCTGAAGCTGATCTGCACCACCGGCAAGCTGCCCGTGC
CCTGGCCCACCCTCGTGACCACCCTGGGCTACGGCCTGCAGTGCTTCGCCCGCTACCCCGACCACATGAA
GCAGCACGACTTCTTCAAGTCCGCCATGCCCGAAGGCTACGTCCAGGAGCGCACCATCTTCTTCAAGGAC
GACGGCAACTACAAGACCCGCGCCGAGGTGAAGTTCGAGGGCGACACCCTGGTGAACCGCATCGAGCTGA
AGGGCATCGACTTCAAGGAGGACGGCAACATCCTGGGGCACAAGCTGGAGTACAACTACAACAGCCACAA
CGTCTATATCACCGCCGACAAGCAGAAGAACGGCATCAAGGCCAACTTCAAGATCCGCCACAACATCGAG
GACGGCGGCGTGCAGCTCGCCGACCACTACCAGCAGAACACCCCCATCGGCGACGGCCCCGTGCTGCTGC
CCGACAACCACTACCTGAGCTACCAGTCCAAGCTGAGCAAAGACCCCAACGAGAAGCGCGATCACATGGT
CCTGCTGGAGTTCGTGACCGCCGCCGGGATCACTCTCGGCATGGACGAGCTGTACAAGGCTCAAGCACAA
AGCGACCTCCGGGAGTACAGGCGCTTTGAGAAGGAGAAGCTCAAGTCCCAGTGGAACAATGATAATCCCC
TTTTCAAGAGCGCCACCACGACGGTCATGAACCCCAAGTTTGCTGAGAGTTAGTAAAAGCTT
